>Addgene plasmid #10729 | 500 pSG5L HA RB del685 (NAAIRS) | addgene partial sequence | sequence record 17683 | 10729 with T7
GGNACTTNCATGGCCTACCCCTACGACGTGCCCGACTACGCCTCCCTCGGATCCGCCACCATGCCGCCCA
AAACCCCCCGAAAAACGGCCGCCACCGCCGCCGCTGCCGCCGCGGAACCCCCGGCACCGCCGCCGCCGCC
CCCTCCTGAGGAGGACCCAGAGCAGGACAGCGGCCCGGAGGACCTGCCTCTCGTCAGGCTTGAGTTTGAA
GAAACAGAAGAACCTGATTTTACTGCATTATGTCAGAAATTAAAGATACCAGATCATGTCAGAGAGAGAG
CTTGGTTAACTTGGGAGAAAGTTTCATCTGTGGATGGAGTATTGGGAGGTTATATTCAAAAGAAAAAGGA
ACTGTGGGGAATCTGTATCTTTATTGCAGCAGTTGACCTAGATGAGATGTCGTTCACTTTTACTGAGCTA
CAGAAAAACATAGAAATCAGTGTCCATAAATTCTTTAACTTACTAAAAGAAATTGATACCAGTACCAAAG
TTGATAATGCTATGTCAAGACTGTTGAAGAAGTATGATGTATTGTTTGCACTCTTCAGCAAATTGGAAAG
GACATGTGAACTTATATATTTGACACAACCCAGCAGTTCGATATCTACTGANATAAATTCTGCGNNGTTG
NTGCTAAAAGTTTNCTGGGATCCCNTTTTTTTAGCTAAGGGGAAGTATTACAATGGAAGATGATCTGGNG
ATTCATTCAGTAATGCTATNGNCCTTGACTATTTTATACGACTCTCACTCCATGTGCTCAAGACCNNTAA
ACAGCTGTTAACCNTTATGNTCCCTCGAACCCCGGG
