[The description below was written by a language model from this plasmid's Addgene catalogue record.]
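Description:
500 pSG5L HA RB del685 (NAAIRS) is a mammalian expression plasmid built on the pSG5L backbone (about 4 kb) and carrying a mutant human retinoblastoma (RB1) cDNA of roughly 2.8 kb. It is maintained in E. coli as a high-copy plasmid under ampicillin selection. The record does not include a feature table and does not name the promoter driving the insert. pSG5-family vectors generally use the SV40 early promoter for expression in mammalian cells, along with a T7 promoter upstream of the cloning site, and the listing of T7 as the 5′ sequencing primer fits that layout. No mammalian selection marker is recorded, which suggests transient transfection as the main use.

The RB coding sequence sits between retained BamHI and EcoRI sites, in frame with an HA epitope tag supplied by the backbone at the N terminus. This allows the protein to be detected or immunoprecipitated with anti-HA antibodies. Despite the "del685" name, the mutation is a substitution rather than a simple deletion: residues 685 to 690 of pRB were replaced by site-directed mutagenesis with the six-residue sequence NAAIRS, described in the record as a flexible linker. This kind of replacement disrupts a local stretch of the protein while keeping its overall length.

The associated publication examined whether stable binding to E2F is needed for pRB to activate transcription, promote differentiation and suppress tumour cell growth. The construct is therefore suited to structure–function studies that compare this mutant with wild-type RB in transfected cells. The record does not state the specific phenotype of this mutant.
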