Addgene plasmid #10729: 500 pSG5L HA RB del685 (NAAIRS)
Depositing lab: William Sellers. Depositing organization: Dana-Farber Cancer Institute. Publication: Stable binding to E2F is not required for the retinoblastoma protein to activate transcription, promote differentiation, and suppress tumor cell growth. Sellers WR, Novitch BG, Miyake S, Heith A, Otterson GA, Kaye FJ, Lassar AB, Kaelin WG. Genes Dev. 1998 Jan 1. 12(1):95-106. 10.1101/gad.12.1.95 PubMed 9420334.
Backbone
  Vector backbone: pSG5L
  Backbone size w/o insert (bp): 4000
  Vector type: Mammalian Expression
Growth in bacteria
  Bacterial resistance: Ampicillin, 100 μg/mL
  Growth temperature: 37°C
  Growth strain: DH5alpha
  Copy number: High Copy
Gene/Insert
  Gene/Insert name: RB del685 (alt names: retinoblastoma; RB)
  Species: H. sapiens (human)
  Insert size (bp): 2800
  Mutation: residues 685 to 690 were replaced by NAAIRS, a flexible polylinker
  Entrez Gene: RB1 (a.k.a. OSRC, PPP1R130, RB, p105-Rb, p110-RB1, pRb, pp110)
  Tag / fusion protein: HA (N terminal on backbone)
  Cloning method: Restriction Enzyme; 5′ cloning site BamHI (not destroyed); 3′ cloning site EcoRI (not destroyed)
  Sequencing primers: 5′ T7
Terms and licenses: Academic/Nonprofit Terms; Industry Terms: Not Available to Industry
Depositor comments: del685 created by site-directed mutagenesis using this primer: ATCTGGACCCTTTTCaatgctgctatacgatcgGAGTATGAACTCATG
How to cite: 500 pSG5L HA RB del685 (NAAIRS) was a gift from William Sellers (Addgene plasmid # 10729 ; http://n2t.net/addgene:10729 ; RRID:Addgene_10729)
